>Addgene plasmid #146021 | pAc5.1C-Fluc-nanos-SRE2mut_C | depositor full sequence | sequence record 288466 | Full Sequence
CTTCAAGGAATTAATTCTATATTCTAAAAACACAAATGATACTTCTAAAAAAAATCATGAATGGCATCAA
CTCTGAATCAAATCTTTGCAGATGCACCTACTTCTCATTTCCACTGTCACATCATTTTTCCAGATCTCGC
TGCCTGTTATGTGGCCCACAAACCAAGACACGTTTTATGGCCATTAAAGCTGGCTGATCGTCGCCAAACA
CCAAATACATATCAATATGTACATTCGAGAAAGAAGCGATCAAAGAAGCGTCTTCGGGCGAGTAGGAGAA
TGCGGAGGAGAAGGAGAACGAGCTGATCTAGTATCTCTCCACAATCCAATGCCAACTGACCAACTGGCCA
TATTCGGAGCAATTTGAAGCCAATTTCCATCGCCTGGCGATCGCTCCATTCTTGGCTATATGTTTTTCAC
CGTTCCCGGGGCCATTTTCAAAGACTCGTCGGTAAGATAAGATTGTGTCACTCGCTGTCTCTCTTCATTT
GTCGAAGAATGCTGAGGAATTTCGCGATGACGTCGGCGAGTATTTTGAAGAATGAGAATAATTTGTATTT
ATACGAAAATCAGTTAGTGGAATTTTCTACAAAAACATGTTATCTATAGATAATTTTGTTGCAAAATATG
TTGACTATGACAAAGATTGTATGTATATACCTTTAATGTATTCTCATTTTCTTATGTATTTATAATGGCA
ATGATGATACTGATGATATTTTAAGATGATGCCAGACCACAGGCTGATTTCTGCGTCTTTTGCCGAACGC
AGTGCATGTGCGGTTGTTGTTTTTTGGAATAGTTTCAATTTTCGGACTGTCCGCTTTGATTTCAGTTTCT
TGGCTTATTCAAAAAGCAAAGTAAAGCCAAAAAAGCGAGATGGCAATACCAAATGCGGCAAAACGGTAGT
GGAAGGAAAGGGGTGCGGGGCAGCGGAAGGAAGGGTGGGGCGGGGCGTGGCGGGGTCTGTGGCTGGGCGC
GACGTCACCGACGTTGGAGCCACTCCTTTGACCATGTGTGCGTGTGTGTATTATTCGTGTCTCGCCACTC
GCCGGTTGTTTTTTTCTTTTTATCTCGCTCTCTCTAGCGCCATCTCGTACGCATGCTCAACGCACCGCAT
GTTGCCGTGTCCTTTATGCGTCATTTTGGCTCGAAATAGGCAATTATTTAAACAAAGATTAGTCAACGAA
AACGCTAAAATAAATAAGTCTACAATATGGTTACTTATTGCCATGTGTGTGCAGCCAACGATAGCAACAA
AAGCAACAACACAGTGGCTTTCCCTCTTTCACTTTTTGTTTGCAAGCGCGTGCGAGCAAGACGGCACGAC
CGGCAAACGCAATTACGCTGACAAAGAGCAGACGAAGTTTTGGCCGAAAAACATCAAGGCGCCTGATACG
AATGCATTTGCAATAACAATTGCGATATTTAATATTGTTTATGAAGCTGTTTGACTTCAAAACACACAAA
AAAAAAAATAAAACAAATTATTTGAAAGAGAATTAGGAATCGGACAGCTTATCGTTACGGGCTAACAGCA
CACCGAGACGAAATAGCTTACCTGACGTCACAGCCTCTGGAAGAACTGCCGCCAAGCAGAGAGAGAGAGA
AAAAGAGGGAGAGCAGCTTAGACCGCATGTGCTTGTGTGTGAGGCGTCTCTCTCTTCGTCTCCTGTTTGC
GCAAACGCATAGACTGCACTGAGAAAATCGATTACCTATTTTTTATGAATGAATATTTGCACTATTACTA
TTCAAAACTATTAAGATAGCAATCACATTCAATAGCCAAATACTATACCACCTGAGCGATGCAACGAAAT
GATCAATTTGAGCAAAAATGCTGCATATTTAGGACGGCATCATTATAGAAATGCTTCTTGCTGTGTACTT
TTCTCTCGTCTGGCAGCTGTTTCGCCGTTATTGTTAAAACCGGCTTAAGTTAGGTGTGTTTTCTACGACT
AGTGATGCCCCTACTAGAAGATGTGTGTTGCACAAATGTCCCTGAATAACCAATTTGAAGTGCAGATAGC
AGTAAACGTAAGCTAATATGAATATTATTTAACTGTAATGTTTTAATATCGCTGGACATTACTAATAAAC
CCACTATAAACACATGTACATATGTATGTTTTGGCATACAATGAGTAGTTGGGGAAAAAATGTGTAAAAG
CACCGTGACCATCACAGCATAAAGATAACCAGCTGAAGTATCGAATATGAGTAACCCCCAAATTGAATCA
CATGCCGCAACTGATAGGACCCATGGAAGTACACTCTTCATGGCGATATACAAGACACACACAAGCACGA
ACACCCAGTTGCGGAGGAAATTCTCCGTAAATGAAAACCCAATCGGCGAACAATTCATACCCATATATGG
TAAAAGTTTTGAACGCGACTTGAGAGCGGAGAGCATTGCGGCTGATAAGGTTTTAGCGCTAAGCGGGCTT
TATAAAACGGGCTGCGGGACCAGTTTTCATATCACTACCGTTTGAGTTCTTGTGCTGTGTGGATACTCCT
CCCGACACAAAGCCGCTCCATCAGCCAGCAGTCGTCTAATCCAGAGACCCCGGATCGGGGTACCAACATG
GCCGAAGACGCCAAAAACATAAAGAAAGGCCCGGCACCATTCTATCCACTAGAGGATGGAACCGCTGGAG
AGCAACTGCATAAGGCTATGAAGAGATACGCCCTGGTTCCTGGAACAATTGCTTTTACAGATGCACATAT
CGAGGTGAACATCACGTACGCGGAATACTTCGAAATGTCCGTTCGGTTGGCAGAAGCTATGAAACGATAT
GGGCTGAATACAAATCACAGAATCGTCGTATGCAGTGAAAACTCTCTTCAATTCTTTATGCCGGTGTTGG
GCGCGTTATTTATCGGAGTTGCAGTTGCGCCCGCGAACGACATTTATAATGAACGTGAATTGCTCAACAG
TATGAACATTTCGCAGCCTACCGTAGTGTTTGTTTCCAAAAAGGGGTTGCAAAAAATTTTGAACGTGCAA
AAAAAATTACCAATAATCCAGAAAATTATTATCATGGATTCTAAAACGGATTACCAGGGATTTCAGTCGA
TGTACACGTTCGTCACATCTCATCTACCTCCCGGTTTTAATGAATACGATTTTGTACCAGAGTCCTTTGA
TCGTGACAAAACAATTGCACTGATAATGAACTCCTCTGGATCTACTGGGTTACCTAAGGGTGTGGCCCTT
CCGCATAGAACTGCCTGCGTCAGATTCTCGCATGCCAGAGATCCTATTTTTGGCAATCAAATCATTCCGG
ATACTGCGATTTTAAGTGTTGTTCCATTCCATCACGGTTTTGGAATGTTTACTACACTCGGATATTTGAT
ATGTGGATTTCGAGTCGTCTTAATGTATAGATTTGAAGAAGAGCTGTTTTTACGATCCCTTCAGGATTAC
AAAATTCAAAGTGCGTTGCTAGTACCAACCCTATTTTCATTCTTCGCCAAAAGCACTCTGATTGACAAAT
ACGATTTATCTAATTTACACGAAATTGCTTCTGGGGGCGCACCTCTTTCGAAAGAAGTCGGGGAAGCGGT
TGCAAAACGCTTCCATCTTCCAGGGATACGACAAGGATATGGGCTCACTGAGACTACATCAGCTATTCTG
ATTACACCCGAGGGGGATGATAAACCGGGCGCGGTCGGTAAAGTTGTTCCATTTTTTGAAGCGAAGGTTG
TGGATCTGGATACCGGGAAAACGCTGGGCGTTAATCAGAGAGGCGAATTATGTGTCAGAGGACCTATGAT
TATGTCCGGTTATGTAAACAATCCGGAAGCGACCAACGCCTTGATTGACAAGGATGGATGGCTACATTCT
GGAGACATAGCTTACTGGGACGAAGACGAACACTTCTTCATAGTTGACCGCTTGAAGTCTTTAATTAAAT
ACAAAGGGTATCAGGTGGCCCCCGCTGAATTGGAATCGATATTGTTACAACACCCCAACATCTTCGACGC
GGGCGTGGCAGGTCTTCCCGACGATGACGCCGGTGAACTTCCCGCCGCCGTTGTTGTTTTGGAGCACGGA
AAGACGATGACGGAAAAAGAGATCGTGGATTACGTCGCCAGTCAAGTAACAACCGCGAAAAAGTTGCGCG
GAGGAGTTGTGTTTGTGGACGAAGTACCGAAAGGTCTTACCGGAAAACTCGACGCAAGAAAAATCAGAGA
GATCCTCATAAAGGCCAAGAAGGGCGGAAAGTCCAAATTGTAAGAATTCGCTAGCAGAGGGCGAATCCAG
CTCTGGAGCAGAGGCTCTGGCAGCTTTTGCAGCGTTTATATAACATGAAATATATATACGCATTCCGATC
AAAGCTGGGTTAACCAGATAGATAGTAACGTTTAAATAGCGCGTCGCGCGTTCGATTTTAAAGAGATTTA
GAGCGTTATCCCGTGCCTATAGATCTTATAGTATAGACAACGAACGATCACTCAAATCCAAGTCAATAAT
TCAAGAATTTATGTCTGTTTCTGTGAAAGGGAAACTAATTTTGTTAAAGAAGACTTACAATATCGTAATA
CTTGTTCAATCGTCGTGGCCGATAGAAATATCTTACAATCCGAAAGTTGATGAATGGAATTGGTCTGCAA
CTGGTCGCCTTCATTTTGTAAAATGTTCGCTTGCGGCCGAAAAATTTCGATATATCTACAATTGATATAC
AATCTTTACTAAATTTTGAAAAAGGAACACTTTGAATTTCGAACTGTCAATCGTATCATTAGAATTTAAT
CTAAATTTAAATCTTGCTAAAGGAAATAGCAAGGAACACTTTCGTCGTCGGCTACGCATTCATTGTAAAA
TTTTAAATTTTGACATTCCGCACTTTTTGATAGATAAGCGAAGAGTATTTTTATTACATGTATCGCAAGT
ATTCATTTCAACACACATATCTATATATATATATATATATGTTATATATTTATTCAATTTTGTTTACCAT
TGATCAATTTTCACACATGAAACAACCGCCAGCATTATATAATTTTTTTTATTTTTTTAAAAAATGTGTA
CACATATTCTGAAAATGAAAAATTCAATGGCTCGAGTGCCAAATAAAGAAATGGTTACAATTTAAGGGTC
GACCGATGCCCTTGAGAGCCTTCAACCCAGTCAGCTCCTTCCGGTGGGCGCGGGGCATGACTATCGTCGC
CGCACTTATGACTGTCTTCTTTATCATGCAACTCGTAGGACAGGTGCCGGCAGCGCTCTGGGTCATTTTC
GGCGAGGACCGCTTTCGCTGGAGCGCGACGATGATCGGCCTGTCGCTTGCGGTATTCGGAATCTTGCACG
CCCTCGCTCAAGCCTTCGTCACTGGTCCCGCCACCAAACGTTTCGGCGAGAAGCAGGCCATTATCGCCGG
CATGGCGGCCGACGCGCTGGGCTACGTCTTGCTGGCGTTCGCGACGCGAGGCTGGATGGCCTTCCCCATT
ATGATTCTTCTCGCTTCCGGCGGCATCGGGATGCCCGCGTTGCAGGCCATGCTGTCCAGGCAGGTAGATG
ACGACCATCAGGGACAGCTTCAAGGATCGCTCGCGGCTCTTACCAGCCAGCAAAAGGCCAGGAACCGTAA
AAAGGCCGCGTTGCTGGCGTTTTTCCATAGGCTCCGCCCCCCTGACGAGCATCACAAAAATCGACGCTCA
AGTCAGAGGTGGCGAAACCCGACAGGACTATAAAGATACCAGGCGTTTCCCCCTGGAAGCTCCCTCGTGC
GCTCTCCTGTTCCGACCCTGCCGCTTACCGGATACCTGTCCGCCTTTCTCCCTTCGGGAAGCGTGGCGCT
TTCTCAATGCTCACGCTGTAGGTATCTCAGTTCGGTGTAGGTCGTTCGCTCCAAGCTGGGCTGTGTGCAC
GAACCCCCCGTTCAGCCCGACCGCTGCGCCTTATCCGGTAACTATCGTCTTGAGTCCAACCCGGTAAGAC
ACGACTTATCGCCACTGGCAGCAGCCACTGGTAACAGGATTAGCAGAGCGAGGTATGTAGGCGGTGCTAC
AGAGTTCTTGAAGTGGTGGCCTAACTACGGCTACACTAGAAGGACAGTATTTGGTATCTGCGCTCTGCTG
AAGCCAGTTACCTTCGGAAAAAGAGTTGGTAGCTCTTGATCCGGCAAACAAACCACCGCTGGTAGCGGTG
GTTTTTTTGTTTGCAAGCAGCAGATTACGCGCAGAAAAAAAGGATCTCAAGAAGATCCTTTGATCTTTTC
TACGGGGTCTGACGCTCAGTGGAACGAAAACTCACGTTAAGGGATTTTGGTCATGAGATTATCAAAAAGG
ATCTTCACCTAGATCCTTTTAAATTAAAAATGAAGTTTTAAATCAATCTAAAGTATATATGAGTAAACTT
GGTCTGACAGTTACCAATGCTTAATCAGTGAGGCACCTATCTCAGCGATCTGTCTATTTCGTTCATCCAT
AGTTGCCTGACTCCCCGTCGTGTAGATAACTACGATACGGGAGGGCTTACCATCTGGCCCCAGTGCTGCA
ATGATACCGCGAGACCCACGCTCACCGGCTCCAGATTTATCAGCAATAAACCAGCCAGCCGGAAGGGCCG
AGCGCAGAAGTGGTCCTGCAACTTTATCCGCCTCCATCCAGTCTATTAATTGTTGCCGGGAAGCTAGAGT
AAGTAGTTCGCCAGTTAATAGTTTGCGCAACGTTGTTGCCATTGCTGCAGGCATCGTGGTGTCACGCTCG
TCGTTTGGTATGGCTTCATTCAGCTCCGGTTCCCAACGATCAAGGCGAGTTACATGATCCCCCATGTTGT
GCAAAAAAGCGGTTAGCTCCTTCGGTCCTCCGATCGTTGTCAGAAGTAAGTTGGCCGCAGTGTTATCACT
CATGGTTATGGCAGCACTGCATAATTCTCTTACTGTCATGCCATCCGTAAGATGCTTTTCTGTGACTGGT
GAGTACTCAACCAAGTCATTCTGAGAATAGTGTATGCGGCGACCGAGTTGCTCTTGCCCGGCGTCAACAC
GGGATAATACCGCGCCACATAGCAGAACTTTAAAAGTGCTCATCATTGGAAAACGTTCTTCGGGGCGAAA
ACTCTCAAGGATCTTACCGCTGTTGAGATCCAGTTCGATGTAACCCACTCGTGCACCCAACTGATCTTCA
GCATCTTTTACTTTCACCAGCGTTTCTGGGTGAGCAAAAACAGGAAGGCAAAATGCCGCAAAAAAGGGAA
TAAGGGCGACACGGAAATGTTGAATACTCATACTCTTCCTTTTTCAATATTATTGAAGCATTTATCAGGG
TTATTGTCTCATGAGCGGATACATATTTGAATGTATTTAGAAAAATAAACAAATAGGGGTTCCGCGCACA
TTTCCCCGAAAAGTGCCACCTGACGTCTAAGAAACCATTATTATCATGACATTAACCTATAAAAATAGGC
GTATCACGAGCCCTTTCGT
Features (pLannotate 1.2.2; 7 found; start..end, strand, type, name):
     56..2568    +  promoter       Ac5 promoter: Drosophila melanogaster actin 5C promoter
   2594..4243    +  CDS            luciferase: firefly luciferase; luc
   4273..4336    +  ncRNA          nos TCE: Accession: RF00161 - Nanos 3' UTR translation control element
   5108..5578    +  CDS            TcR (fragment): tetracycline efflux protein; tet; confers resistance to tetracycline
   5622..6210    -  rep_origin     ori: high-copy-number ColE1/pMB1/pBR322/pUC origin of replication
   6381..7241    -  CDS            AmpR: β-lactamase; bla; confers resistance to ampicillin, carbenicillin, and related antibiotics
   7242..7346    -  promoter       AmpR promoter: bla
