[The description below was written by a language model from this plasmid's Addgene catalogue record and pLannotate feature annotations shown in this document.]
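Description:
pAc5.1C-Fluc-nanos-SRE2mut_C is a 7,439 nt insect expression plasmid carrying a firefly luciferase reporter fused to a mutant version of the Drosophila melanogaster nanos (nos, CG5637) 3' untranslated region. The catalogue lists the backbone as unknown, although the name and the annotated parts suggest a pAc5.1-type vector. In bacteria it is maintained through a ColE1/pUC-type origin and selected with ampicillin via the β-lactamase gene and its own bla promoter. The origin is annotated as a high-copy type, whereas the repository entry records the plasmid as low copy. A partial tetracycline efflux coding sequence is also annotated between the reporter cassette and the origin; it is only a fragment and is not listed as a selectable marker.

The expression cassette is driven by the Drosophila actin 5C promoter, a strong constitutive promoter used in fly cell lines, followed by the firefly luciferase open reading frame. Immediately downstream lies the nanos 3'UTR, within which the annotation detects the nanos translational control element, the region that mediates post-transcriptional repression of nanos mRNA. The insert name indicates that the second Smaug recognition element (SRE2) is mutated, though the record does not describe the specific changes. No polyadenylation signal is annotated.

The record states the purpose only as insect expression of this mutant UTR. A construct of this design would typically be used in reporter assays in Drosophila cells, where luciferase output is compared with wild-type or other mutant UTR reporters to assess how the SRE contributes to translational repression or mRNA decay. The deposited sequence may be theoretical or Sanger-based rather than fully verified.
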