Addgene plasmid #146021: pAc5.1C-Fluc-nanos-SRE2mut_C
Purpose: Insect Expression of nanos-3UTR-SRE2mt
Depositing lab: Elisa Izaurralde. Depositing organization: Max Planck Institute for Developmental Biology.
Backbone
  Vector backbone: Unknown
  Vector type: Insect Expression
Growth in bacteria
  Bacterial resistance: Ampicillin, 100 μg/mL
  Growth temperature: 37°C
  Growth strain: DH5alpha
  Copy number: Low Copy
Gene/Insert
  Gene/Insert name: nanos-3UTR-SRE2mt
  Species: D. melanogaster (fly)
  Entrez Gene: nos (a.k.a. Dmel_CG5637, CG5637, DRONANOS, Dmel\CG5637, Dronanos, NANOS, NOS, Nanos, Nos, l(3)07117, l(3)j3B6, l(3)j4B6, nNOS)
  Cloning method: Unknown
Terms and licenses: Academic/Nonprofit Terms; Industry Terms: Not Available to Industry
Depositor comments: 3'UTR extracted from CG5637. NCBI:NM_057310.3 Plasmids from this collection were made available to the research community and donated after the lab closed. Please note that the sequence provided by the depositing laboratory may be theoretical/predicted or based on Sanger sequencing results. There may be discrepancies between sequencing results obtained by Addgene and the depositor sequence. If an Addgene verified sequence is not available, please contact before placing your order to request that our lab fully sequence the plasmid.
How to cite: pAc5.1C-Fluc-nanos-SRE2mut_C was a gift from Elisa Izaurralde (Addgene plasmid # 146021 ; http://n2t.net/addgene:146021 ; RRID:Addgene_146021)
